>Addgene plasmid #83898 | pAAV-mDlx-ChR2-mCherry-Fishell-3 | addgene full sequence | sequence record 243707 | Addgene NGS Result
CCTGCAGGCAGCTGCGCGCTCGCTCGCTCACTGAGGCCGCCCGGGCGTCGGGCGACCTTTGGTCGCCCGG
CCTCAGTGAGCGAGCGAGCGCGCAGAGAGGGAGTGGCCAACTCCATCACTAGGGGTTCCTGCGGCCGCAC
GCGTTTAATTAAGAATTCTATACACTCACAGTGGTTTGGCATATATTTGGTGAAATTTTTTAAGGAAAAA
TTAGTGTTGGTTTCGATATATGGTAGCTTTTTCTCTAACATAATTTGAATAATTCAGCAAAGCCCTACTA
CCAGCTGTACTTCTGCAGCCTCTTCCATTCTTTCCAGCATTATAATTTTGGTTAATTTTCAATTTTAGGT
CCTACGTCTCTGCAATTTGTGTATGAATAACAGAATAATTTCCCTCTTTTGTTTCGCCTTTCCTGTTCCT
GAATCTAAATAAAGATGGCTTTTTAGTATTAAAAGTGGAAGAAAATTACAGGTAATTATCTTTGACGGTA
AAAACGCTGTAATCAGCGGGCTACATGAAAAATTACTCTAATTATGGCTGCATTTAAGAGAATGGAAAAA
AACCTTCTTGTGGATAAAAACCTTAAATTGTCCCCAATGTCTGCTTCAAATTGGATGGCACTGCAGCTGG
AGGCTTTGTTCAGAATTGATCCTGGGGAGCTACGAACCCAAAGTTTCACAGTAGGAAGCTTGATATCGAA
TTCCTGCAGCCCGGGCTGGGCATAAAAGTCAGGGCAGAGCCATCTATTGCTTACATTTGCTTCTAGCCTG
CAGGTCGAGGAGCGCAGCCTTCCAGAAGCAGAGCGCGGCGCCTTAAGCTGCAGAAGTTGGTCGTGAGGCA
CTGGGCAGGTAAGTATCAAGGTTACAAGACAGGTTTAAGGAGACCAATAGAAACTGGGCTTGTCGAGACA
GAGAAGACTCTTGCGTTTCTGATAGGCACCTATTGGTCTTACTGACATCCACTTTGCCTTTCTCTCCACA
GGTGTCCACTCCCAGTTCAATTACAGCTCTTAAGAAACTAGTAGCCACCATGGACTATGGCGGCGCTTTG
TCTGCCGTCGGACGCGAACTTTTGTTCGTTACTAATCCTGTGGTGGTGAACGGGTCCGTCCTGGTCCCTG
AGGATCAATGTTACTGTGCCGGATGGATTGAATCTCGCGGCACGAACGGCGCTCAGACCGCGTCAAATGT
CCTGCAGTGGCTTGCAGCAGGATTCAGCATTTTGCTGCTGATGTTCTATGCCTACCAAACCTGGAAATCT
ACATGCGGCTGGGAGGAGATCTATGTGTGCGCCATTGAAATGGTTAAGGTGATTCTCGAGTTCTTTTTTG
AGTTTAAGAATCCCTCTATGCTCTACCTTGCCACAGGACACCGGGTGCAGTGGCTGCGCTATGCAGAGTG
GCTGCTCACTTGTCCTGTCATCCTTATCCGCCTGAGCAACCTCACCGGCCTGAGCAACGACTACAGCAGG
AGAACCATGGGACTCCTTGTCTCAGACATCGGGACTATCGTGTGGGGGGCTACCAGCGCCATGGCAACCG
GCTATGTTAAAGTCATCTTCTTTTGTCTTGGATTGTGCTATGGCGCGAACACATTTTTTCACGCCGCCAA
AGCATATATCGAGGGTTATCATACTGTGCCAAAGGGTCGGTGCCGCCAGGTCGTGACCGGCATGGCATGG
CTGTTTTTCGTGAGCTGGGGTATGTTCCCAATTCTCTTCATTTTGGGGCCCGAAGGTTTTGGCGTCCTGA
GCGTCTATGGCTCCACCGTAGGTCACACGATTATTGATCTGATGAGTAAAAATTGTTGGGGGTTGTTGGG
ACACTACCTGCGCGTCCTGATCCACGAGCACATATTGATTCACGGAGATATCCGCAAAACCACCAAACTG
AACATCGGCGGAACGGAGATCGAGGTCGAGACTCTCGTCGAAGACGAAGCCGAGGCCGGAGCCGTGCCAG
CGGCCGCCGTGAGCAAGGGCGAGGAGGATAACATGGCCATCATCAAGGAGTTCATGCGCTTCAAGGTGCA
CATGGAGGGCTCCGTGAACGGCCACGAGTTCGAGATCGAGGGCGAGGGCGAGGGCCGCCCCTACGAGGGC
ACCCAGACCGCCAAGCTGAAGGTGACCAAGGGTGGCCCCCTGCCCTTCGCCTGGGACATCCTGTCCCCTC
AGTTCATGTACGGCTCCAAGGCCTACGTGAAGCACCCCGCCGACATCCCCGACTACTTGAAGCTGTCCTT
CCCCGAGGGCTTCAAGTGGGAGCGCGTGATGAACTTCGAGGACGGCGGCGTGGTGACCGTGACCCAGGAC
TCCTCCCTGCAGGACGGCGAGTTCATCTACAAGGTGAAGCTGCGCGGCACCAACTTCCCCTCCGACGGCC
CCGTAATGCAGAAGAAGACCATGGGCTGGGAGGCCTCCTCCGAGCGGATGTACCCCGAGGACGGCGCCCT
GAAGGGCGAGATCAAGCAGAGGCTGAAGCTGAAGGACGGCGGCCACTACGACGCTGAGGTCAAGACCACC
TACAAGGCCAAGAAGCCCGTGCAGCTGCCCGGCGCCTACAACGTCAACATCAAGTTGGACATCACCTCCC
ACAACGAGGACTACACCATCGTGGAACAGTACGAACGCGCCGAGGGCCGCCACTCCACCGGCGGCATGGA
CGAGCTGTACAAGTAAAACGCGTGCCCCTGCAGGGAATTCGATATCAAGCTTATCGATAATCAACCTCTG
GATTACAAAATTTGTGAAAGATTGACTGGTATTCTTAACTATGTTGCTCCTTTTACGCTATGTGGATACG
CTGCTTTAATGCCTTTGTATCATGCTATTGCTTCCCGTATGGCTTTCATTTTCTCCTCCTTGTATAAATC
CTGGTTGCTGTCTCTTTATGAGGAGTTGTGGCCCGTTGTCAGGCAACGTGGCGTGGTGTGCACTGTGTTT
GCTGACGCAACCCCCACTGGTTGGGGCATTGCCACCACCTGTCAGCTCCTTTCCGGGACTTTCGCTTTCC
CCCTCCCTATTGCCACGGCGGAACTCATCGCCGCCTGCCTTGCCCGCTGCTGGACAGGGGCTCGGCTGTT
GGGCACTGACAATTCCGTGGTGTTGTCGGGGAAATCATCGTCCTTTCCTTGGCTGCTCGCCTATGTTGCC
ACCTGGATTCTGCGCGGGACGTCCTTCTGCTACGTCCCTTCGGCCCTCAATCCAGCGGACCTTCCTTCCC
GCGGCCTGCTGCCGGCTCTGCGGCCTCTTCCGCGTCTTCGCCTTCGCCCTCAGACGAGTCGGATCTCCCT
TTGGGCCGCCTCCCCGCATCGATACCGAGCGCTGCTCGAGAGATCTGTGATAGCGGCCATCAAGCTGGCC
GCGACTCTAGATCATAATCAGCCATACCACATTTGTAGAGGTTTTACTTGCTTTAAAAAACCTCCCACAC
CTCCCCCTGAACCTGAAACATAAAATGAATGCAATTGTTGTTGTTAACTTGTTTATTGCAGCTTATAATG
GTTACAAATAAAGCAATAGCATCACAAATTTCACAAATAAAGCATTTTTTTCACTGCATTCTAGTTGTGG
TTTGTCCAAACTCATCAATGTATCAGCTTATCGATACCGCATGCACGTGCGGACCGAGCGGCCGCAGGAA
CCCCTAGTGATGGAGTTGGCCACTCCCTCTCTGCGCGCTCGCTCGCTCACTGAGGCCGGGCGACCAAAGG
TCGCCCGACGCCCGGGCTTTGCCCGGGCGGCCTCAGTGAGCGAGCGAGCGCGCAGCTGCCTGCAGGGGCG
CCTGATGCGGTATTTTCTCCTTACGCATCTGTGCGGTATTTCACACCGCATA
[95 nt withheld, positions 3833-3927]
T
[46 nt withheld, positions 3929-3974]
C
[141 nt withheld, positions 3976-4116]
CCTTTGACGTTGGAGTCCACGTTCTTT
[37 nt withheld, positions 4144-4180]
ACTCTATCTCGGGCTATTCTTTTGATTTATAAGGGATTTTGCCGATTTCGGTCTATTGGTTAAAAAATGA
GCTGATTTAACAAAAATTTAACGCGAATTTTAACAAAATATTAACGTTTACAATTTTATGGTGCACTCTC
AGTACAATCTGCTCTGATGCCGCATAGTTAAGCCAGCCCCGACACCCGCCAACACCCGCTGACGCGCCCT
GACGGGCTTGTCTGCTCCCGGCATCCGCTTACAGACAAGCTGTGACCGTCTCCGGGAGCTGCATGTGTCA
GAGGTTTTCACCGTCATCACCGAAACGCGCGAGACGAAAGGGCCTCGTGATACGCCTATTTTTATAGGTT
AATGTCATGATAATAATGGTTTCTTAGACGTCAGGTGGCACTTTTCGGGGAAATGTGCGCGGAACCCCTA
TTTGTTTATTTTTCTAAATACATTCAAATATGTATCCGCTCATGAGACAATAACCCTGATAAATGCTTCA
ATAATATTGAAAAAGGAAGAGTATGAGTATTCAACATTTCCGTGTCGCCCTTATTCCCTTTTTTGCGGCA
TTTTGCCTTCCTGTTTTTGCTCACCCAGAAACGCTGGTGAAAGTAAAAGATGCTGAAGATCAGTTGGGTG
CACGAGTGGGTTACATCGAACTGGATCTCAACAGCGGTAAGATCCTTGAGAGTTTTCGCCCCGAAGAACG
TTTTCCAATGATGAGCACTTTTAAAGTTCTGCTATGTGGCGCGGTATTATCCCGTATTGACGCCGGGCAA
GAGCAACTCGGTCGCCGCATACACTATTCTCAGAATGACTTGGTTGAGTACTCACCAGTCACAGAAAAGC
ATCTTACGGATGGCATGACAGTAAGAGAATTATGCAGTGCTGCCATAACCATGAGTGATAACACTGCGGC
CAACTTACTTCTGACAACGATCGGAGGACCGAAGGAGCTAACCGCTTTTTTGCACAACATGGGGGATCAT
GTAACTCGCCTTGATCGTTGGGAACCGGAGCTGAATGAAGCCATACCAAACGACGAGCGTGACACCACGA
TGCCTGTAGCAATGGCAACAACGTTGCGCAAACTATTAACTGGCGAACTACTTACTCTAGCTTCCCGGCA
ACAATTAATAGACTGGATGGAGGCGGATAAAGTTGCAGGACCACTTCTGCGCTCGGCCCTTCCGGCTGGC
TGGTTTATTGCTGATAAATCTGGAGCCGGTGAGCGTGGGTCTCGCGGTATCATTGCAGCACTGGGGCCAG
ATGGTAAGCCCTCCCGTATCGTAGTTATCTACACGACGGGGAGTCAGGCAACTATGGATGAACGAAATAG
ACAGATCGCTGAGATAGGTGCCTCACTGATTAAGCATTGGTAACTGTCAGACCAAGTTTACTCATATATA
CTTTAGATTGATTTAAAACTTCATTTTTAATTTAAAAGGATCTAGGTGAAGATCCTTTTTGATAATCTCA
TGACCAAAATCCCTTAACGTGAGTTTTCGTTCCACTGAGCGTCAGACCCCGTAGAAAAGATCAAAGGATC
TTCTTGAGATCCTTTTTTTCTGCGCGTAATCTGCTGCTTGCAAACAAAAAAACCACCGCTACCAGCGGTG
GTTTGTTTGCCGGATCAAGAGCTACCAACTCTTTTTCCGAAGGTAACTGGCTTCAGCAGAGCGCAGATAC
CAAATACTGTTCTTCTAGTGTAGCCGTAGTTAGGCCACCACTTCAAGAACTCTGTAGCACCGCCTACATA
CCTCGCTCTGCTAATCCTGTTACCAGTGGCTGCTGCCAGTGGCGATAAGTCGTGTCTTACCGGGTTGGAC
TCAAGACGATAGTTACCGGATAAGGCGCAGCGGTCGGGCTGAACGGGGGGTTCGTGCACACAGCCCAGCT
TGGAGCGAACGACCTACACCGAACTGAGATACCTACAGCGTGAGCTATGAGAAAGCGCCACGCTTCCCGA
AGGGAGAAAGGCGGACAGGTATCCGGTAAGCGGCAGGGTCGGAACAGGAGAGCGCACGAGGGAGCTTCCA
GGGGGAAACGCCTGGTATCTTTATAGTCCTGTCGGGTTTCGCCACCTCTGACTTGAGCGTCGATTTTTGT
GATGCTCGTCAGGGGGGCGGAGCCTATGGAAAAACGCCAGCAACGCGGCCTTTTTACGGTTCCTGGCCTT
TTGCTGGCCTTTTGCTCACATGT
Features (pLannotate 1.2.2; 18 found; start..end, strand, type, name):
     12..39      +  repeat_region  AAV2 ITR (fragment): inverted terminal repeat of adeno-associated virus serotype 2 inverted
     68..95      +  repeat_region  AAV2 ITR (fragment): inverted terminal repeat of adeno-associated virus serotype 2 inverted
    686..715     -  misc_feature   MCS (fragment): pBluescript multiple cloning site
    849..981     +  intron         chimeric intron: chimera between introns from human β-globin and immunoglobulin heavy chain genes
   1030..1956    +  CDS            ChR2(H134R): H134R mutant of an N-terminal fragment of channelrhodopsin-2 from the alga Chlamydomonas reinhardtii (Nagel et al., 2005) blue light-activated cation channel
   1969..2675    +  CDS            mCherry (fragment): monomeric derivative of DsRed fluorescent protein (Shaner et al., 2004) mammalian codon-optimized
   2694..2719    +  misc_feature   MCS (fragment): pBluescript multiple cloning site
   2719..3307    +  misc_feature   WPRE: woodchuck hepatitis virus posttranscriptional regulatory element
   3370..3453    +  CDS            large T antigen (fragment): large T antigen from SV40 (simian virus 40)
   3476..3557    +  polyA_signal   SV40 poly(A) signal: SV40 polyadenylation signal
   3636..3776    +  repeat_region  AAV2 ITR: inverted terminal repeat of adeno-associated virus serotype 2 inverted
   3781..3832    -  misc_feature   bom (fragment): basis of mobility region from pBR322
   3851..4306    +  rep_origin     f1 ori (sequence partly withheld): f1 bacteriophage origin of replication; arrow indicates direction of (+) strand synthesis
   4307..4356    -  misc_feature   bom (fragment): basis of mobility region from pBR322
   4458..4493    -  CDS            rop (fragment): Rop protein, which maintains plasmids at low copy number; rop
   4588..4692    +  promoter       AmpR promoter: bla
   4693..5553    +  CDS            AmpR: β-lactamase; bla; confers resistance to ampicillin, carbenicillin, and related antibiotics
   5724..6312    +  rep_origin     ori: high-copy-number ColE1/pMB1/pBR322/pUC origin of replication
