[The description below was written by a language model from this plasmid's Addgene catalogue record and pLannotate feature annotations shown in this document.]
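Description:
pAAV-mDlx-ChR2-mCherry-Fishell-3 is an adeno-associated virus transfer plasmid (pAAV backbone, 6,373 nt in the sequenced record) for delivering an optogenetic actuator to forebrain GABAergic interneurons. It is maintained in E. coli as a high-copy plasmid through a ColE1/pUC-type origin and selected with ampicillin via the β-lactamase gene and its native promoter. An f1 phage origin and small remnants of pBR322 bom and rop sequences also sit in the bacterial backbone. The expression cassette is bracketed by AAV2 inverted terminal repeats, which are the cis elements needed for replication and packaging of the intervening DNA into AAV capsids. The downstream ITR is annotated in full, whereas the upstream one was detected only as two short fragments, which may reflect the difficulty of sequencing and annotating these repeats.

Expression is driven by the mDlx enhancer element, which the catalogue lists as the promoter. The automated feature table does not annotate it, but the unannotated region between the upstream ITR and the chimeric intron is where it would be expected. The chimeric β-globin/immunoglobulin intron precedes the coding sequence and generally enhances transcript processing and expression. The payload is the H134R variant of channelrhodopsin-2, a blue light-activated cation channel, followed closely by mCherry to form the fusion protein that marks expressing cells with red fluorescence. A WPRE boosts post-transcriptional expression, and an SV40 polyadenylation signal terminates the transcript.

The construct is used to produce recombinant AAV for light-driven activation and visualisation of interneurons. The associated work presents the enhancer as a viral strategy for targeting interneurons across vertebrate species, without needing transgenic lines. The record also notes ready-made viral preparations in AAV1, AAV9 and retrograde serotypes.
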