Addgene plasmid #83898: pAAV-mDlx-ChR2-mCherry-Fishell-3
Purpose: ChR2-mCherry fusion expression in forebrain GABA-ergic interneurons under the control of the mDlx enhancer element
Depositing lab: Gordon Fishell. Publication: A viral strategy for targeting and manipulating interneurons across vertebrate species. Dimidschstein J, Chen Q, Tremblay R, Rogers SL, Saldi GA, Guo L, Xu Q, Liu R, Lu C, Chu J, Avery MC, Rashid MS, Baek M, Jacob AL, Smith GB, Wilson DE, Kosche G, Kruglikov I, Rusielewicz T, Kotak VC, Mowery TM, Anderson SA, Callaway EM, Dasen JS, Fitzpatrick D, Fossati V, Long MA, Noggle S, Reynolds JH, Sanes DH, Rudy B, Feng G, Fishell G. Nat Neurosci. 2016 Oct 31. doi: 10.1038/nn.4430. PubMed 27798629.
Backbone
  Vector backbone: pAAV
  Vector type: Mammalian Expression, AAV
Growth in bacteria
  Bacterial resistance: Ampicillin, 100 μg/mL
  Growth temperature: 37°C
  Growth strain: DH5alpha
  Copy number: High Copy
Gene/Insert
  Gene/Insert name: ChR2
  Promoter: mDlx
  Cloning method: Gibson Cloning
  Sequencing primers: 5′ chim-int-F (5'-TCTTACTGACATCCACTTTGCC-3'); 3′ WPRE-R
Terms and licenses: Academic/Nonprofit Terms; Industry Terms: Not Available to Industry
How to cite: pAAV-mDlx-ChR2-mCherry-Fishell-3 was a gift from Gordon Fishell (Addgene plasmid # 83898 ; http://n2t.net/addgene:83898 ; RRID:Addgene_83898) For viral preps, please replace (Addgene plasmid # 83898) in the above sentence with: (Addgene viral prep # 83898-AAV1), (Addgene viral prep # 83898-AAV9), or (Addgene viral prep # 83898-AAVrg)
