>Addgene plasmid #83898 | pAAV-mDlx-ChR2-mCherry-Fishell-3 | addgene partial sequence | sequence record 162983 | WPRE-R 5'-CATAGCGTAAAAGGAGCAACA-3'
GTCAATCTTTCACAAATTTTGTAATCCAGAGGTTGATTATCGATAAGCTTGATATCGAATTCCCTGCAGG
GGCACGCGTTTTACTTGTACAGCTCGTCCATGCCGCCGGTGGAGTGGCGGCCCTCGGCGCGTTCGTACTG
TTCCACGATGGTGTAGTCCTCGTTGTGGGAGGTGATGTCCAACTTGATGTTGACGTTGTAGGCGCCGGGC
AGCTGCACGGGCTTCTTGGCCTTGTAGGTGGTCTTGACCTCAGCGTCGTAGTGGCCGCCGTCCTTCAGCT
TCAGCCTCTGCTTGATCTCGCCCTTCAGGGCGCCGTCCTCGGGGTACATCCGCTCGGAGGAGGCCTCCCA
GCCCATGGTCTTCTTCTGCATTACGGGGCCGTCGGAGGGGAAGTTGGTGCCGCGCAGCTTCACCTTGTAG
ATGAACTCGCCGTCCTGCAGGGAGGAGTCCTGGGTCACGGTCACCACGCCGCCGTCCTCGAAGTTCATCA
CGCGCTCCCACTTGAAGCCCTCGGGGAAGGACAGCTTCAAGTAGTCGGGGATGTCGGCGGGGTGCTTCAC
GTAGGCCTTGGAGCCGTACATGAACTGAGGGGACAGGATGTCCCAGGCGAAGGGCAGGGGGCCACCCTTG
GTCACCTTCAGCTTGGCGGTCTGGGTGCCCTCGTAGGGGCGGCCCTCGCCCTCGCCCTCGATCTCGAACT
CGTGGCCGTTCACGGAGCCCTCCATGTGCACCTTGAAGCGCATGAACTCCTTGATGATGGCCATGTTATC
CTCCTCGCCCTTGCTCACGGCGGCCGCTGGCACGGCTCCGGCCTCGGCTTCGTCTTCGACGAGAGTCTCG
ACCTCGATCTCCGTTCCGCCGATGTTCAGTTTGGTGGTTTTGCGGATATCTCCGTGAATCAATATGTGCT
CGTGGATCAGGACGCGCAGGTAGTGTCCCAACAACCCCCAACAATTTT
