>Addgene plasmid #83898 | pAAV-mDlx-ChR2-mCherry-Fishell-3 | addgene partial sequence | sequence record 162984 | chim-int-F 5'-TCTTACTGACATCCACTTTGCC-3'
GGTGTCCACTCCCAGTTCAATTACAGCTCTTAAGAAACTAGTAGCCACCATGGACTATGGCGGCGCTTTG
TCTGCCGTCGGACGCGAACTTTTGTTCGTTACTAATCCTGTGGTGGTGAACGGGTCCGTCCTGGTCCCTG
AGGATCAATGTTACTGTGCCGGATGGATTGAATCTCGCGGCACGAACGGCGCTCAGACCGCGTCAAATGT
CCTGCAGTGGCTTGCAGCAGGATTCAGCATTTTGCTGCTGATGTTCTATGCCTACCAAACCTGGAAATCT
ACATGCGGCTGGGAGGAGATCTATGTGTGCGCCATTGAAATGGTTAAGGTGATTCTCGAGTTCTTTTTTG
AGTTTAAGAATCCCTCTATGCTCTACCTTGCCACAGGACACCGGGTGCAGTGGCTGCGCTATGCAGAGTG
GCTGCTCACTTGTCCTGTCATCCTTATCCGCCTGAGCAACCTCACCGGCCTGAGCAACGACTACAGCAGG
AGAACCATGGGACTCCTTGTCTCAGACATCGGGACTATCGTGTGGGGGGCTACCAGCGCCATGGCAACCG
GCTATGTTAAAGTCATCTTCTTTTGTCTTGGATTGTGCTATGGCGCGAACACATTTTTTCACGCCGCCAA
AGCATATATCGAGGGTTATCATACTGTGCCAAAGGGTCGGTGCCGCCAGGTCGTGACCGGCATGGCATGG
CTGTTTTTCGTGAGCTGGGGTATGTTCCCAATTCTCTTCATTTTGGGGCCCGAAGGTTTTGGCGTCCTGA
GCGTCTATGGCTCCACCGTAGGTCACACGATTATTGATCTGATGAGTAAAAATTGTTGGGGGTTGTTGGG
ACACTACCTGCGCGTCCTGATCCACGAGCACATATTGATTCACGGAGATATCCGCAAAACCACCAAACTG
AACATCGGCGGAACGGAGATCGAGGTCGAGACTCTCGTCGAAGACGAA
