>Addgene plasmid #83898 | pAAV-mDlx-ChR2-mCherry-Fishell-3 | addgene partial sequence | sequence record 164173 | pCAGGS-3 5'-TCCTTAAACCTGTCTTGTAA-3'
CCAGTGCCTCACGACCAACTTCTGCAGCTTAAGGCGCCGCGCTCTGCTTCTGGAAGGCTGCGCTCCTCGA
CCTGCAGGCTAGAAGCAAATGTAAGCAATAGATGGCTCTGCCCTGACTTTTATGCCCAGCCCGGGCTGCA
GGAATTCGATATCAAGCTTCCTACTGTGAAACTTTGGGTTCGTAGCTCCCCAGGATCAATTCTGAACAAA
GCCTCCAGCTGCAGTGCCATCCAATTTGAAGCAGACATTGGGGACAATTTAAGGTTTTTATCCACAAGAA
GGTTTTTTTCCATTCTCTTAAATGCAGCCATAATTAGAGTAATTTTTCATGTAGCCCGCTGATTACAGCG
TTTTTACCGTCAAAGATAATTACCTGTAATTTTCTTCCACTTTTAATACTAAAAAGCCATCTTTATTTAG
ATTCAGGAACAGGAAAGGCGAAACAAAAGAGGGAAATTATTCTGTTATTCATACACAAATTGCAGAGACG
TAGGACCTAAAATTGAAAATTAACCAAAATTATAATGCTGGAAAGAATGGAAGAGGCTGCAGAAGTACAG
CTGGTAGTAGGGCTTTGCTGAATTATTCAAATTATGTTAGAGAAAAAGCTACCATATATCGAAACCAACA
CTAATTTTTCCTTAAAAAATTTCACCAAATATATGCCAAACCACTGTGAGTGTATAGAATTCTTAATTAA
ACGCGTGCGGCCGCAGGAACCCCTAGTGATGGAGTTGGCCACTCCCTCTCTGCGCGCTC
